>Addgene plasmid #10905 | siSlug3 | addgene full sequence | sequence record 222560 | Addgene NGS Result
CATGTTCTTTCCTGCGTTATCCCCTGATTCTGTGGATAACCGTATTACCGCCTTTGAGTGAGCTGATACC
GCTCGCCGCAGCCGAACGACCGAGCGCAGCGAGTCAGTGAGCGAGGAAGCGGAAGAGCGCCCAATACGCA
AACCGCCTCTCCCCGCGCGTTGGCCGATTCATTAATGCAGCTGGCACGACAGGTTTCCCGACTGGAAAGC
GGGCAGTGAGCGCAACGCAATTAATGTGAGTTAGCTCACTCATTAGGCACCCCAGGCTTTACACTTTATG
CTTCCGGCTCGTATGTTGTGTGGAATTGTGAGCGGATAACAATTTCACACAGGAAACAGCTATGACCATG
ATTACGCCAAGCGCGCAATTAACCCTCACTAAAGGGAACAAAAGCTGGAGCTGCAAGCTTAATGTAGTCT
TATGCAATACTCTTGTAGTCTTGCAACATGGTAACGATGAGTTAGCAACATGCCTTACAAGGAGAGAAAA
AGCACCGTGCATGCCGATTGGTGGAAGTAAGGTGGTACGATCGTGCCTTATTAGGAAGGCAACAGACGGG
TCTGACATGGATTGGACGAACCACTGAATTGCCGCATTGCAGAGATATTGTATTTAAGTGCCTAGCTCGA
TACATAAACGGGTCTCTCTGGTTAGACCAGATCTGAGCCTGGGAGCTCTCTGGCTAACTAGGGAACCCAC
TGCTTAAGCCTCAATAAAGCTTGCCTTGAGTGCTTCAAGTAGTGTGTGCCCGTCTGTTGTGTGACTCTGG
TAACTAGAGATCCCTCAGACCCTTTTAGTCAGTGTGGAAAATCTCTAGCAGTGGCGCCCGAACAGGGACT
TGAAAGCGAAAGGGAAACCAGAGGAGCTCTCTCGACGCAGGACTCGGCTTGCTGAAGCGCGCACGGCAAG
AGGCGAGGGGCGGCGACTGGTGAGTACGCCAAAAATTTTGACTAGCGGAGGCTAGAAGGAGAGAGATGGG
TGCGAGAGCGTCAGTATTAAGCGGGGGAGAATTAGATCGCGATGGGAAAAAATTCGGTTAAGGCCAGGGG
GAAAGAAAAAATATAAATTAAAACATATAGTATGGGCAAGCAGGGAGCTAGAACGATTCGCAGTTAATCC
TGGCCTGTTAGAAACATCAGAAGGCTGTAGACAAATACTGGGACAGCTACAACCATCCCTTCAGACAGGA
TCAGAAGAACTTAGATCATTATATAATACAGTAGCAACCCTCTATTGTGTGCATCAAAGGATAGAGATAA
AAGACACCAAGGAAGCTTTAGACAAGATAGAGGAAGAGCAAAACAAAAGTAAGACCACCGCACAGCAAGC
GGCCGCTGATCTTCAGACCTGGAGGAGGAGATATGAGGGACAATTGGAGAAGTGAATTATATAAATATAA
AGTAGTAAAAATTGAACCATTAGGAGTAGCACCCACCAAGGCAAAGAGAAGAGTGGTGCAGAGAGAAAAA
AGAGCAGTGGGAATAGGAGCTTTGTTCCTTGGGTTCTTGGGAGCAGCAGGAAGCACTATGGGCGCAGCGT
CAATGACGCTGACGGTACAGGCCAGACAATTATTGTCTGGTATAGTGCAGCAGCAGAACAATTTGCTGAG
GGCTATTGAGGCGCAACAGCATCTGTTGCAACTCACAGTCTGGGGCATCAAGCAGCTCCAGGCAAGAATC
CTGGCTGTGGAAAGATACCTAAAGGATCAACAGCTCCTGGGGATTTGGGGTTGCTCTGGAAAACTCATTT
GCACCACTGCTGTGCCTTGGAATGCTAGTTGGAGTAATAAATCTCTGGAACAGATTTGGAATCACACGAC
CTGGATGGAGTGGGACAGAGAAATTAACAATTACACAAGCTTAATACACTCCTTAATTGAAGAATCGCAA
AACCAGCAAGAAAAGAATGAACAAGAATTATTGGAATTAGATAAATGGGCAAGTTTGTGGAATTGGTTTA
ACATAACAAATTGGCTGTGGTATATAAAATTATTCATAATGATAGTAGGAGGCTTGGTAGGTTTAAGAAT
AGTTTTTGCTGTACTTTCTATAGTGAATAGAGTTAGGCAGGGATATTCACCATTATCGTTTCAGACCCAC
CTCCCAACCCCGAGGGGACCCGACAGGCCCGAAGGAATAGAAGAAGAAGGTGGAGAGAGAGACAGAGACA
GATCCATTCGATTAGTGAACGGATCTCGACGGTATCGATCACGAGACTAGCCTCGAGCGGCCGCCCCCTT
CACCGAGGGCCTATTTCCCATGATTCCTTCATATTTGCATATACGATACAAGGCTGTTAGAGAGATAATT
GGAATTAATTTGACTGTAAACACAAAGATATTAGTACAAAATACGTGACGTAGAAAGTAATAATTTCTTG
GGTAGTTTGCAGTTTTAAAATTATGTTTTAAAATGGACTATCATATGCTTACCGTAACTTGAAAGTATTT
CGATTTCTTGGCTTTATATATCTTGTGGAAAGGACGAAACACCGGTCAGACCCATTCTGATGTAAAGCTC
GAGCTTTACATCAGAATGGGTCTGTTTTTGAATTCTCGACCTCGAGACAAATGGCAGTATTCATCCACAA
TTTTAAAAGAAAAGGGGGGATTGGGGGGTACAGTGCAGGGGAAAGAATAGTAGACATAATAGCAACAGAC
ATACAAACTAAAGAATTACAAAAACAAATTACAAAAATTCAAAATTTTCGGGTTTATTACAGGGACAGCA
GAGATCCACTTTGGCCGCGGCTCGAGGGGGTTGGGGTTGCGCCTTTTCCAAGGCAGCCCTGGGTTTGCGC
AGGGACGCGGCTGCTCTGGGCGTGGTTCCGGGAAACGCAGCGGCGCCGACCCTGGGTCTCGCACATTCTT
CACGTCCGTTCGCAGCGTCACCCGGATCTTCGCCGCTACCCTTGTGGGCCCCCCGGCGACGCTTCCTGCT
CCGCCCCTAAGTCGGGAAGGTTCCTTGCGGTTCGCGGCGTGCCGGACGTGACAAACGGAAGCCGCACGTC
TCACTAGTACCCTCGCAGACGGACAGCGCCAGGGAGCAATGGCAGCGCGCCGACCGCGATGGGCTGTGGC
CAATAGCGGCTGCTCAGCAGGGCGCGCCGAGAGCAGCGGCCGGGAAGGGGCGGTGCGGGAGGCGGGGTGT
GGGGCGGTAGTGTGGGCCCTGTTCCTGCCCGCGCGGTGTTCCGCATTCTGCAAGCCTCCGGAGCGCACGT
CGGCAGTCGGCTCCCTCGTTGACCGAATCACCGACCTCTCTCCCCAGGGGGATCCACCGGAGCTTACCAT
GACCGAGTACAAGCCCACGGTGCGCCTCGCCACCCGCGACGACGTCCCCAGGGCCGTACGCACCCTCGCC
GCCGCGTTCGCCGACTACCCCGCCACGCGCCACACCGTCGATCCGGACCGCCACATCGAGCGGGTCACCG
AGCTGCAAGAACTCTTCCTCACGCGCGTCGGGCTCGACATCGGCAAGGTGTGGGTCGCGGACGACGGCGC
CGCGGTGGCGGTCTGGACCACGCCGGAGAGCGTCGAAGCGGGGGCGGTGTTCGCCGAGATCGGCCCGCGC
ATGGCCGAGTTGAGCGGTTCCCGGCTGGCCGCGCAGCAACAGATGGAAGGCCTCCTGGCGCCGCACCGGC
CCAAGGAGCCCGCGTGGTTCCTGGCCACCGTCGGCGTCTCGCCCGACCACCAGGGCAAGGGTCTGGGCAG
CGCCGTCGTGCTCCCCGGAGTGGAGGCGGCCGAGCGCGCCGGGGTGCCCGCCTTCCTGGAGACCTCCGCG
CCCCGCAACCTCCCCTTCTACGAGCGGCTCGGCTTCACCGTCACCGCCGACGTCGAGGTGCCCGAAGGAC
CGCGCACCTGGTGCATGACCCGCAAGCCCGGTGCCTGACGCCCGCCCCACGACCCGCAGCGCCCGACCGA
AAGGAGCGCACGACCCCATGCATCGGTACCTTTAAGACCAATGACTTACAAGGCAGCTGTAGATCTTAGC
CACTTTTTAAAAGAAAAGGGGGGACTGGAAGGGCTAATTCACTCCCAACGAAGACAAGATCTGCTTTTTG
CTTGTACTGGGTCTCTCTGGTTAGACCAGATCTGAGCCTGGGAGCTCTCTGGCTAACTAGGGAACCCACT
GCTTAAGCCTCAATAAAGCTTGCCTTGAGTGCTTCAAGTAGTGTGTGCCCGTCTGTTGTGTGACTCTGGT
AACTAGAGATCCCTCAGACCCTTTTAGTCAGTGTGGAAAATCTCTAGCAGTAGTAGTTCATGTCATCTTA
TTATTCAGTATTTATAACTTGCAAAGAAATGAATATCAGAGAGTGAGAGGAACTTGTTTATTGCAGCTTA
TAATGGTTACAAATAAAGCAATAGCATCACAAATTTCACAAATAAAGCATTTTTTTCACTGCATTCTAGT
TGTGGTTTGTCCAAACTCATCAATGTATCTTATCATGTCTGGCTCTAGCTATCCCGCCCCTAACTCCGCC
CATCCCGCCCCTAACTCCGCCCAGTTCCGCCCATTCTCCGCCCCATGGCTGACTAATTTTTTTTATTTAT
GCAGAGGCCGAGGCCGCCTCGGCCTCTGAGCTATTCCAGAAGTAGTGAGGAGGCTTTTTTGGAGGCCTAG
GGACGTACCCAATTCGCCCTATAGTGAGTCGTATTACGCGCGCTCACTGGCCGTCGTTTTACAACGTCGT
GACTGGGAAAACCCTGGCGTTACCCAACTTAATCGCCTTGCAGCACATCCCCCTTTCGCCAGCTGGCGTA
ATAGCGAAGAGGCCCGCACCGATCGCCCTTCCCAACAGTTGCGCAGCCTGAATGGCGAATGGG
[124 nt withheld, positions 4824-4947]
C
[91 nt withheld, positions 4949-5039]
A
[49 nt withheld, positions 5041-5089]
CCTTTGACGTTGGAGTCCACGTTCTTT
[37 nt withheld, positions 5117-5153]
ACCCTATCTCGGTCTATTCTTTTGATTTATAAGGGATTTTGCCGATTTCGGCCTATTGGTTAAAAAATGA
GCTGATTTAACAAAAATTTAACGCGAATTTTAACAAAATATTAACGCTTACAATTTAGGTGGCACTTTTC
GGGGAAATGTGCGCGGAACCCCTATTTGTTTATTTTTCTAAATACATTCAAATATGTATCCGCTCATGAG
ACAATAACCCTGATAAATGCTTCAATAATATTGAAAAAGGAAGAGTATGAGTATTCAACATTTCCGTGTC
GCCCTTATTCCCTTTTTTGCGGCATTTTGCCTTCCTGTTTTTGCTCACCCAGAAACGCTGGTGAAAGTAA
AAGATGCTGAAGATCAGTTGGGTGCACGAGTGGGTTACATCGAACTGGATCTCAACAGCGGTAAGATCCT
TGAGAGTTTTCGCCCCGAAGAACGTTTTCCAATGATGAGCACTTTTAAAGTTCTGCTATGTGGCGCGGTA
TTATCCCGTATTGACGCCGGGCAAGAGCAACTCGGTCGCCGCATACACTATTCTCAGAATGACTTGGTTG
AGTACTCACCAGTCACAGAAAAGCATCTTACGGATGGCATGACAGTAAGAGAATTATGCAGTGCTGCCAT
AACCATGAGTGATAACACTGCGGCCAACTTACTTCTGACAACGATCGGAGGACCGAAGGAGCTAACCGCT
TTTTTGCACAACATGGGGGATCATGTAACTCGCCTTGATCGTTGGGAACCGGAGCTGAATGAAGCCATAC
CAAACGACGAGCGTGACACCACGATGCCTGTAGCAATGGCAACAACGTTGCGCAAACTATTAACTGGCGA
ACTACTTACTCTAGCTTCCCGGCAACAATTAATAGACTGGATGGAGGCGGATAAAGTTGCAGGACCACTT
CTGCGCTCGGCCCTTCCGGCTGGCTGGTTTATTGCTGATAAATCTGGAGCCGGTGAGCGTGGGTCTCGCG
GTATCATTGCAGCACTGGGGCCAGATGGTAAGCCCTCCCGTATCGTAGTTATCTACACGACGGGGAGTCA
GGCAACTATGGATGAACGAAATAGACAGATCGCTGAGATAGGTGCCTCACTGATTAAGCATTGGTAACTG
TCAGACCAAGTTTACTCATATATACTTTAGATTGATTTAAAACTTCATTTTTAATTTAAAAGGATCTAGG
TGAAGATCCTTTTTGATAATCTCATGACCAAAATCCCTTAACGTGAGTTTTCGTTCCACTGAGCGTCAGA
CCCCGTAGAAAAGATCAAAGGATCTTCTTGAGATCCTTTTTTTCTGCGCGTAATCTGCTGCTTGCAAACA
AAAAAACCACCGCTACCAGCGGTGGTTTGTTTGCCGGATCAAGAGCTACCAACTCTTTTTCCGAAGGTAA
CTGGCTTCAGCAGAGCGCAGATACCAAATACTGTTCTTCTAGTGTAGCCGTAGTTAGGCCACCACTTCAA
GAACTCTGTAGCACCGCCTACATACCTCGCTCTGCTAATCCTGTTACCAGTGGCTGCTGCCAGTGGCGAT
AAGTCGTGTCTTACCGGGTTGGACTCAAGACGATAGTTACCGGATAAGGCGCAGCGGTCGGGCTGAACGG
GGGGTTCGTGCACACAGCCCAGCTTGGAGCGAACGACCTACACCGAACTGAGATACCTACAGCGTGAGCT
ATGAGAAAGCGCCACGCTTCCCGAAGGGAGAAAGGCGGACAGGTATCCGGTAAGCGGCAGGGTCGGAACA
GGAGAGCGCACGAGGGAGCTTCCAGGGGGAAACGCCTGGTATCTTTATAGTCCTGTCGGGTTTCGCCACC
TCTGACTTGAGCGTCGATTTTTGTGATGCTCGTCAGGGGGGCGGAGCCTATGGAAAAACGCCAGCAACGC
GGCCTTTTTACGGTTCCTGGCCTTTTGCTGGCCTTTTGCTCA
Features (pLannotate 1.2.2; 26 found; start..end, strand, type, name):
      1..125     +  rep_origin     RSF ori (fragment): Plasmids containing the RSF 1030 origin of replication can be propagated in E. coli cells that contain additional plasmids with compatible origins.
    127..219     +  CDS            lacI (fragment): lac repressor; lacI; The lac repressor binds to the lac operator to inhibit transcription in E. coli. This inhibition can be relieved by adding lactose or isopropyl-β-D-thiogalactopyranoside (IPTG).
    232..253     +  protein_bind   CAP binding site: CAP binding activates transcription in the presence of cAMP. E. coli catabolite activator protein
    268..298     +  promoter       lac promoter: promoter for the E. coli lac operon
    306..322     +  protein_bind   lac operator: The lac repressor binds to the lac operator to inhibit transcription in E. coli. This inhibition can be relieved by adding lactose or isopropyl-β-D-thiogalactopyranoside (IPTG). lac repressor encoded by lacI
    367..385     +  promoter       T3 promoter: promoter for bacteriophage T3 RNA polymerase
    413..639     +  promoter       RSV promoter: Rous sarcoma virus enhancer/promoter
    640..820     +  LTR            5' LTR (truncated): truncated 5' long terminal repeat (LTR) from HIV-1
    867..992     +  misc_feature   HIV-1 Ψ: packaging signal of human immunodeficiency virus type 1
    976..1339    +  CDS            HIV-1 gag (fragment): gag protein from human immunodeficiency virus 1; gag
   1485..1718    +  misc_feature   RRE: The Rev response element (RRE) of HIV-1 allows for Rev-dependent mRNA export from the nucleus to the cytoplasm.
   2095..2195    +  CDS            Rev (fragment): human immunodeficiency virus 1 (HIV-1) Rev protein; rev; enhances nuclear export of unspliced and incompletely spliced viral mRNAs
   2245..2485    +  promoter       U6 promoter: RNA polymerase III promoter for human U6 snRNA
   2591..2708    +  misc_feature   cPPT/CTS: central polypurine tract and central termination sequence of HIV-1
   2757..3267    +  promoter       hPGK promoter: human phosphoglycerate kinase 1 promoter
   3289..3888    +  CDS            PuroR: puromycin N-acetyltransferase; pac from Streptomyces alboniger; confers resistance to puromycin
   3931..4014    +  CDS            nef (fragment): NEF_HV1Z2 - Experimental evidence at protein level: Swiss-Prot protein existence level 1. Extracellular Nef protein targets CD4(+) T-lymphocytes for apoptosis by interacting with CXCR4 surface receptors. From Human immunodeficiency virus type 1 group M subtype D (isolate Z2/CDC-Z34) (HIV-1).
   4016..4249    +  LTR            3' LTR (ΔU3): self-inactivating 3' long terminal repeat (LTR) from HIV-1
   4321..4442    +  polyA_signal   SV40 poly(A) signal: SV40 polyadenylation signal
   4482..4617    +  rep_origin     SV40 ori: SV40 origin of replication
   4638..4656    -  promoter       T7 promoter: promoter for bacteriophage T7 RNA polymerase
   4664..4819    +  CDS            lacZα (fragment): LacZα fragment of β-galactosidase; lacZ fragment
   4824..5252    +  rep_origin     f1 ori (sequence partly withheld): f1 bacteriophage origin of replication; arrow indicates direction of (+) strand synthesis
   5305..5409    +  promoter       AmpR promoter: bla
   5410..6270    +  CDS            AmpR: β-lactamase; bla; confers resistance to ampicillin, carbenicillin, and related antibiotics
   6441..7029    +  rep_origin     ori: high-copy-number ColE1/pMB1/pBR322/pUC origin of replication
