[The description below was written by a language model from this plasmid's Addgene catalogue record and pLannotate feature annotations shown in this document.]
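Description:
siSlug3 is a lentiviral RNAi plasmid built on the pLKO.1 backbone and designed to knock down human SNAI2 (Slug), a Snail-family transcription factor. The payload is a short hairpin-encoding insert of about 60 bp, cloned between the AgeI and EcoRI sites, both of which are retained. This places it immediately downstream of the human U6 promoter, an RNA polymerase III promoter suited to producing small, defined transcripts that the cell processes into an siRNA against the Slug mRNA. The hairpin itself is not annotated in the feature table, which is expected for such a short custom sequence. The sequenced record totals 7,085 nt.

The shRNA cassette sits inside a self-inactivating HIV-1 transfer vector. An RSV promoter fused to a truncated 5' LTR drives genomic RNA production in packaging cells. It is followed by the Ψ packaging signal with a partial gag region, the Rev response element for nuclear export, and a cPPT/CTS element that aids transduction. A ΔU3 3' LTR inactivates the viral promoter after integration, and an SV40 poly(A) signal follows it. Within the same proviral region, a human PGK promoter drives puromycin N-acetyltransferase, so stably transduced mammalian cells can be selected with puromycin. Because the plasmid carries no functional viral structural or regulatory genes, virus production needs separate packaging and envelope plasmids.

In E. coli the plasmid is maintained at high copy through a ColE1/pUC-type origin with ampicillin resistance. It also carries an f1 origin and remnants of lac and phage promoter elements. The associated publication concerns the melanocyte differentiation program and metastasis, consistent with use of this construct for stable Slug silencing in human cells.
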