Addgene plasmid #10905: siSlug3
Depositing lab: Bob Weinberg. Depositing organization: Whitehead Institute for Biomedical Research. Publication: The melanocyte differentiation program predisposes to metastasis after neoplastic transformation. Gupta PB, Kuperwasser C, Brunet JP, Ramaswamy S, Kuo WL, Gray JW, Naber SP, Weinberg RA. Nat Genet. 2005 Oct . 37(10):1047-54. 10.1038/ng1634 PubMed 16142232.
Backbone
  Vector backbone: pLKO.1
  Backbone size w/o insert (bp): 7032
  Vector type: Mammalian Expression, Lentiviral, RNAi
  Selectable markers: Puromycin
Growth in bacteria
  Bacterial resistance: Ampicillin, 100 μg/mL
  Growth temperature: 37°C
  Growth strain: DH5alpha
  Copy number: High Copy
Gene/Insert
  Gene/Insert name: siSlug (alt names: Slug siRNA; Slug)
  Species: H. sapiens (human)
  Insert size (bp): 60
  Entrez Gene: SNAI2 (a.k.a. SLUG, SLUGH, SLUGH1, SNAIL2, WS2D)
  Cloning method: Restriction Enzyme; 5′ cloning site AgeI (not destroyed); 3′ cloning site EcoRI (not destroyed)
  Sequencing primers: 5′ LKO.1 5'
Terms and licenses: Academic/Nonprofit Terms; Industry Terms: Not Available to Industry
Depositor comments: Sequence: 5'-CAG ACC CAT TCT GAT GTA AAG-3'
How to cite: siSlug3 was a gift from Bob Weinberg (Addgene plasmid # 10905 ; http://n2t.net/addgene:10905 ; RRID:Addgene_10905)
