>Addgene plasmid #10905 | siSlug3 | addgene partial sequence | sequence record 17880 | 10905 with LKO.1 5'
TGGAAGGACGAACACCGGTCAGACCCATTCTGATGTAAAGCTCGAGCTTTACATCAGAATGGGTCTGTTT
TTGAATTCTCGACCTCGAGACAAATGGCAGTATTCATCCACAATTTTAAAAGAAAAGGGGGGATTGGGGG
GTACAGTGCAGGGGAAAGAATAGTAGACATAATAGCAACAGACATACAAACTAAAGAATTACAAAAACAA
ATTACAAAAATTCAAAATTTTCGGGTTTATTACAGGGACAGCAGAGATCCACTTTGGCCGCGGCTCGAGG
GGGTTGGGGTTGCGCCTTTTCCAAGGCAGCCCTGGGTTTGCGCAGGGACGCGGCTGCTCTGGGCGTGGTT
CCGGGAAACGCAGCGGCGCCGACCCTGGGTCTCGCACATTCTTCACGTCCGTTCGCAGCGTCACCCGGAT
CTTCGCCGCTACCCTTGTGGGCCCCCCGGCGACGCTTCCTGCTCCGCCCCTAAGTCGGGAAGGTTCCTTG
CGGTTCGCGGCGTGCCGGACGTGACAAACGGAAGCCGCACGTCTCACTAGTACCCTCGCAGACGGACAGC
GCCAGGGAGCAATGGCAGCGCGCCGACCGCGATGGGCTGTGGCCAATAGCGGCTGCTCAGCAGGGCGCGC
CGAGAGCAGCGGCCGGGAAGGGGCGGTGCG
